Addgene plasmid #57926: mKOet-H4-23
Purpose: Localization: Nucleus/Histones, Excitation: 548, Emission: 561
Depositing lab: Michael Davidson. Depositing organization: Florida State University, Tallahassee.
Backbone
  Vector backbone: mKOet
  Backbone size w/o insert (bp): 4750
  Vector type: Mammalian Expression
  Selectable markers: Neomycin (select with G418)
Growth in bacteria
  Bacterial resistance: Kanamycin, 50 μg/mL
  Growth temperature: 37°C
  Growth strain: DH5alpha
  Copy number: High Copy
Gene/Insert
  Gene/Insert name: H4 (alt names: Human Histone H4; NM_021968.3)
  Species: H. sapiens (human)
  Entrez Gene: HIST1H4J (a.k.a. H4/e, H4F2iv, H4FE, dJ160A22.2)
  Promoter: CMV
  Tag / fusion protein: mKOet (C terminal on insert)
  Cloning method: Unknown
  Sequencing primers: 5′ CMV-F; 3′ SV40pA-R
Terms and licenses: Academic/Nonprofit Terms; Industry Terms: Not Available to Industry
Depositor comments: H. sapiens (human) Histone H4. Excitation = 548; Emission = 561
How to cite: mKOet-H4-23 was a gift from Michael Davidson (Addgene plasmid # 57926 ; http://n2t.net/addgene:57926 ; RRID:Addgene_57926)
