[The description below was written by a language model from this plasmid's Addgene catalogue record and pLannotate feature annotations shown in this document.]
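Description:
mKOet-H4-23 is a mammalian expression plasmid of about 5.0 kb that produces human histone H4 fused at its C terminus to mKOet, a variant of the monomeric Kusabira Orange fluorescent protein. The layout follows the familiar N1-type fluorescent protein fusion vector design. The CMV immediate early enhancer and promoter drive the H4 coding sequence, which is followed by a short linker derived from the multiple cloning site, then the orange fluorescent protein, and finally an SV40 polyadenylation signal. The automated annotation labels the histone as bovine H4, which likely reflects the extreme conservation of the H4 protein; the catalogue record states that the insert is human (HIST1H4J). Small "mBanana", "mApple" and large T antigen fragments flagging the ends of the fluorescent protein and the polyA region appear to be annotation artefacts of shared terminal or flanking sequences, not separate functional elements. The short RSF ori, ble and bGH poly(A) fragments are probably similar partial matches.

The plasmid is propagated in E. coli at high copy through a ColE1/pUC-type origin and also carries an f1 origin for single-stranded DNA production. A single NeoR/KanR (aminoglycoside phosphotransferase) gene serves in both hosts. A bacterial promoter provides kanamycin resistance in E. coli, while the SV40 early promoter and an HSV TK polyadenylation signal allow G418 selection of stably transfected mammalian cells.

Because H4 is a core nucleosome component, the fusion protein incorporates into chromatin and marks the nucleus. This makes the construct a localization marker for imaging nuclei and chromatin in cells. The recorded excitation and emission maxima are 548 nm and 561 nm.
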