Features (pLannotate 1.2.2; 18 found; start..end, strand, type, name):
      1..47      +  rep_origin     RSF ori (fragment): Plasmids containing the RSF 1030 origin of replication can be propagated in E. coli cells that contain additional plasmids with compatible origins.
    115..418     +  enhancer       CMV enhancer: human cytomegalovirus immediate early enhancer
    419..622     +  promoter       CMV promoter: human cytomegalovirus (CMV) immediate early promoter
    658..966     +  CDS            H4_BOVIN (sequence withheld): Experimental evidence at protein level: Swiss-Prot protein existence level 1. Core component of nucleosome. Nucleosomes wrap and compact DNA into chromatin, limiting DNA accessibility to the cellular machineries which require DNA as a template. Histones thereby play a central role in transcription regulation, DNA repair, DNA replication and chromosomal stability. DNA accessibility is regulated via a complex set of post-translational modifications of histones, also called histone code, and nucleosome remodeling. From Bos taurus (Bovine).
    970..1022    +  misc_feature   MCS: multiple cloning site
   1036..1070    +  CDS            mBanana (fragment): yellow monomeric derivative of DsRed fluorescent protein mammalian codon-optimized
   1066..1713    +  CDS            mKO: mKO is a basic (constitutively fluorescent) orange fluorescent protein published in 2004, derived from Verrillofungia concinna. It has low acid sensitivity.
   1712..1740    +  CDS            mApple (fragment): photostable monomeric derivative of DsRed (Shaner et al., 2008) mammalian codon-optimized
   1756..1839    +  CDS            large T antigen (fragment): large T antigen from SV40 (simian virus 40)
   1862..1983    +  polyA_signal   SV40 poly(A) signal: SV40 polyadenylation signal
   2017..2445    -  rep_origin     f1 ori (sequence partly withheld): f1 bacteriophage origin of replication; arrow indicates direction of (+) strand synthesis
   2472..2576    +  promoter       AmpR promoter: bla
   2578..2935    +  promoter       SV40 promoter: SV40 enhancer and early promoter
   2970..3764    +  CDS            NeoR/KanR: aminoglycoside phosphotransferase from Tn5; aph(3')-II (or nptII); confers resistance to neomycin, kanamycin, and G418 (Geneticin®)
   3785..3937    +  CDS            ble (fragment): BLE_KLEPN - Experimental evidence at protein level: Swiss-Prot protein existence level 1. Binding protein with a strong affinity to the bleomycin family of antibiotics. Binds to CL990; an antimitotic-antibiotic compound. From Klebsiella pneumoniae.
   3996..4043    +  polyA_signal   HSV TK poly(A) signal: herpes simplex virus thymidine kinase polyadenylation signal (Cole and Stacy, 1985)
   4134..4150    -  polyA_signal   bGH poly(A) signal (fragment): bovine growth hormone polyadenylation signal
   4372..4960    +  rep_origin     ori: high-copy-number ColE1/pMB1/pBR322/pUC origin of replication
>Addgene plasmid #57926 | mKOet-H4-23 | addgene full sequence | sequence record 210583 | Addgene NGS Result
TTCTTTCCTGCGTTATCCCCTGATTCTGTGGATAACCGTATTACCGCCATGCATTAGTTATTAATAGTAA
TCAATTACGGGGTCATTAGTTCATAGCCCATATATGGAGTTCCGCGTTACATAACTTACGGTAAATGGCC
CGCCTGGCTGACCGCCCAACGACCCCCGCCCATTGACGTCAATAATGACGTATGTTCCCATAGTAACGCC
AATAGGGACTTTCCATTGACGTCAATGGGTGGAGTATTTACGGTAAACTGCCCACTTGGCAGTACATCAA
GTGTATCATATGCCAAGTACGCCCCCTATTGACGTCAATGACGGTAAATGGCCCGCCTGGCATTATGCCC
AGTACATGACCTTATGGGACTTTCCTACTTGGCAGTACATCTACGTATTAGTCATCGCTATTACCATGGT
GATGCGGTTTTGGCAGTACATCAATGGGCGTGGATAGCGGTTTGACTCACGGGGATTTCCAAGTCTCCAC
CCCATTGACGTCAATGGGAGTTTGTTTTGGCACCAAAATCAACGGGACTTTCCAAAATGTCGTAACAACT
CCGCCCCATTGACGCAAATGGGCGGTAGGCGTGTACGGTGGGAGGTCTATATAAGCAGAGCTGGTTTAGT
GAACCGTCAGATCCGCTAGCCGCCACC
[309 nt withheld, positions 658-966]
GATCTCGAGCTCAAGCTTCGAATTCTGCAGTCGACGGTACCGCGGGCCCGGGATCCACCGGTCGCCACCA
TGGTGAGCAAGGGCGAGGAGAATAACATGGCCGTGATTAAACCAGAGATGAAGATGAGGTACTACATGGA
CGGCTCCGTCAATGGGCATGAGTTCACAATTGAAGGTGAAGGCACAGGCAGACCTTACGAGGGACATCAA
GAGATGACACTACGCGTCACAATGGCCAAGGGCGGGCCAATGCCTTTCGCGTTTGACTTAGTGTCACACG
TGTTCTGTTACGGCCACAGACCTTTTACTAAATATCCAGAAGAGATACCAGACTATTTCAAACAAGCATT
TCCTGAAGGCCTGTCATGGGAAAGGTCGTTGGAGTTCGAAGATGGTGGGTCCGCTTCAGTCAGTGCGCAT
ATAAGCCTTAGAGGAAACACCTTCTACCACAAATCCAAATTTACTGGGGTTAACTTTCCTGCCGATGGTC
CTATCATGCAAAACCAAAGTGTTGATTGGGAGCCATCAACCGAGAAAATTACTGCCAGCGACGGAGTTCT
GAAGGGTGATGTTACGATGTACCTAAAACTTGAAGGAGGCGGCAATCACAAATGCCAATTCAAGACTACT
TACAAGGCGGCAAAAAAGATTCTTAAAATGCCAGGAAGCCATTACATCAGCCATCGCCTCGTCAGGAAAA
CCGAAGGCAACATTACTGAGCTGGTAGAAGATGCAGTAGCTCATTCCGGCGGCATGGACGAGCTGTACAA
GTAAGCGGCCGCGACTCTAGATCATAATCAGCCATACCACATTTGTAGAGGTTTTACTTGCTTTAAAAAA
CCTCCCACACCTCCCCCTGAACCTGAAACATAAAATGAATGCAATTGTTGTTGTTAACTTGTTTATTGCA
GCTTATAATGGTTACAAATAAAGCAATAGCATCACAAATTTCACAAATAAAGCATTTTTTTCACTGCATT
CTAGTTGTGGTTTGTCCAAACTCATCAATGTATCTTAAGGCGTAAATTGTAAGCGTTAATATTTTGTTAA
AATTCGCGTTAAATTTTTGTTAAATCAGCTCATTTTTTAACCAATAGGCCGAAATCGGCAAAATCCCTTA
TAAATCAAAAGAATAGACCGAGATAGGGT
[37 nt withheld, positions 2116-2152]
AAAGAACGTGGACTCCAACGTCAAAGG
[49 nt withheld, positions 2180-2228]
T
[91 nt withheld, positions 2230-2320]
G
[124 nt withheld, positions 2322-2445]
CAGGTGGCACTTTTCGGGGAAATGTGCGCGGAACCCCTATTTGTTTATTTTTCTAAATACATTCAAATAT
GTATCCGCTCATGAGACAATAACCCTGATAAATGCTTCAATAATATTGAAAAAGGAAGAGTCCTGAGGCG
GAAAGAACCAGCTGTGGAATGTGTGTCAGTTAGGGTGTGGAAAGTCCCCAGGCTCCCCAGCAGGCAGAAG
TATGCAAAGCATGCATCTCAATTAGTCAGCAACCAGGTGTGGAAAGTCCCCAGGCTCCCCAGCAGGCAGA
AGTATGCAAAGCATGCATCTCAATTAGTCAGCAACCATAGTCCCGCCCCTAACTCCGCCCATCCCGCCCC
TAACTCCGCCCAGTTCCGCCCATTCTCCGCCCCATGGCTGACTAATTTTTTTTATTTATGCAGAGGCCGA
GGCCGCCTCGGCCTCTGAGCTATTCCAGAAGTAGTGAGGAGGCTTTTTTGGAGGCCTAGGCTTTTGCAAA
GATCGATCAAGAGACAGGATGAGGATCGTTTCGCATGATTGAACAAGATGGATTGCACGCAGGTTCTCCG
GCCGCTTGGGTGGAGAGGCTATTCGGCTATGACTGGGCACAACAGACAATCGGCTGCTCTGATGCCGCCG
TGTTCCGGCTGTCAGCGCAGGGGCGCCCGGTTCTTTTTGTCAAGACCGACCTGTCCGGTGCCCTGAATGA
ACTGCAAGACGAGGCAGCGCGGCTATCGTGGCTGGCCACGACGGGCGTTCCTTGCGCAGCTGTGCTCGAC
GTTGTCACTGAAGCGGGAAGGGACTGGCTGCTATTGGGCGAAGTGCCGGGGCAGGATCTCCTGTCATCTC
ACCTTGCTCCTGCCGAGAAAGTATCCATCATGGCTGATGCAATGCGGCGGCTGCATACGCTTGATCCGGC
TACCTGCCCATTCGACCACCAAGCGAAACATCGCATCGAGCGAGCACGTACTCGGATGGAAGCCGGTCTT
GTCGATCAGGATGATCTGGACGAAGAGCATCAGGGGCTCGCGCCAGCCGAACTGTTCGCCAGGCTCAAGG
CGAGCATGCCCGACGGCGAGGATCTCGTCGTGACCCATGGCGATGCCTGCTTGCCGAATATCATGGTGGA
AAATGGCCGCTTTTCTGGATTCATCGACTGTGGCCGGCTGGGTGTGGCGGACCGCTATCAGGACATAGCG
TTGGCTACCCGTGATATTGCTGAAGAGCTTGGCGGCGAATGGGCTGACCGCTTCCTCGTGCTTTACGGTA
TCGCCGCTCCCGATTCGCAGCGCATCGCCTTCTATCGCCTTCTTGACGAGTTCTTCTGAGCGGGACTCTG
GGGTTCGAAATGACCGACCAAGCGACGCCCAACCTGCCATCACGAGATTTCGATTCCACCGCCGCCTTCT
ATGAAAGGTTGGGCTTCGGAATCGTTTTCCGGGACGCCGGCTGGATGATCCTCCAGCGCGGGGATCTCAT
GCTGGAGTTCTTCGCCCACCCTAGGGGGAGGCTAACTGAAACACGGAAGGAGACAATACCGGAAGGAACC
CGCGCTATGACGGCAATAAAAAGACAGAATAAAACGCACGGTGTTGGGTCGTTTGTTCATAAACGCGGGG
TTCGGTCCCAGGGCTGGCACTCTGTCGATACCCCACCGAGACCCCATTGGGGCCAATACGCCCGCGTTTC
TTCCTTTTCCCCACCCCACCCCCCAAGTTCGGGTGAAGGCCCAGGGCTCGCAGCCAACGTCGGGGCGGCA
GGCCCTGCCATAGCCTCAGGTTACTCATATATACTTTAGATTGATTTAAAACTTCATTTTTAATTTAAAA
GGATCTAGGTGAAGATCCTTTTTGATAATCTCATGACCAAAATCCCTTAACGTGAGTTTTCGTTCCACTG
AGCGTCAGACCCCGTAGAAAAGATCAAAGGATCTTCTTGAGATCCTTTTTTTCTGCGCGTAATCTGCTGC
TTGCAAACAAAAAAACCACCGCTACCAGCGGTGGTTTGTTTGCCGGATCAAGAGCTACCAACTCTTTTTC
CGAAGGTAACTGGCTTCAGCAGAGCGCAGATACCAAATACTGTTCTTCTAGTGTAGCCGTAGTTAGGCCA
CCACTTCAAGAACTCTGTAGCACCGCCTACATACCTCGCTCTGCTAATCCTGTTACCAGTGGCTGCTGCC
AGTGGCGATAAGTCGTGTCTTACCGGGTTGGACTCAAGACGATAGTTACCGGATAAGGCGCAGCGGTCGG
GCTGAACGGGGGGTTCGTGCACACAGCCCAGCTTGGAGCGAACGACCTACACCGAACTGAGATACCTACA
GCGTGAGCTATGAGAAAGCGCCACGCTTCCCGAAGGGAGAAAGGCGGACAGGTATCCGGTAAGCGGCAGG
GTCGGAACAGGAGAGCGCACGAGGGAGCTTCCAGGGGGAAACGCCTGGTATCTTTATAGTCCTGTCGGGT
TTCGCCACCTCTGACTTGAGCGTCGATTTTTGTGATGCTCGTCAGGGGGGCGGAGCCTATGGAAAAACGC
CAGCAACGCGGCCTTTTTACGGTTCCTGGCCTTTTGCTGGCCTTTTGCTCACATG
