>Addgene plasmid #57926 | mKOet-H4-23 | depositor partial sequence | sequence record 89074 | insert sequence
GACGTCAGATCCGCTAGCCGCCACC
[309 nt withheld, positions 26-334]
GATCTCGAGCTCAAGCTTCGAATTCTGCAGTCGACGGTACCGCGGGCCCGGGATCCACCGGTCGCCACCA
TGGTGAGCAAGGGCGAGGAGAATAACATGGCCGTGATTAAACCAGAGATGAAGATGAGGTACTACATGGA
CGGCTCCGTCAATGGGCATGAGTTCACAATTGAAGGTGAAGGCACAGGCAGACCTTACGAGGGACATCAA
GAGATGACACTACGCGTCACAATGGCCAAGGGCGGGCCAATGCCTTTCGCGTTTGACTTAGTGTCACACG
TGTTCTGTTACGGCCACAGACCTTTTACTAAATATCCAGAAGAGATACCAGACTATTTCAAACAAGCATT
TCCTGAAGGCCTGTCATGGGAAAGGTCGTTGGAGTTCGAAGATGGTGGGTCCGCTTCAGTCAGTGCGCAT
ATAAGCCTTAGAGGAAACACCTTCTACCACAAATCCAAATTTACTGGGGTTAACTTTCCTGCCGATGGTC
CTATCATGCAAAACCAAAGTGTTGATTGGGAGCCATCAACCGAGAAAATTACTGCCAGCGACGGAGTTCT
GAAGGGTGATGTTACGATGTACCTAAAACTTGAAGGAGGCGGCAATCACAAATGCCAATTCAAGACTACT
TACAAGGCGGCAAAAAAGATTCTTAAAATGCCAGGAAGCCATTACATCAGCCATCGCCTCGTCAGGAAAA
CCGAAGGCAACATTACTGAGCTGGTAGAAGATGCAGTAGCTCATTCCGGCGGCATGGACGAGCTGTACAA
GTAAGCGGCCGCGACTCTAGATCATAATCAGCCATACCACATT
